Addgene plasmid #136700: pISH-Olfr24
Purpose: Template to synthesize riboprobes for in situ hybridization (ISH)
Depositing lab: Peter Mombaerts. Depositing organization: Max Planck Research Unit for Neurogenetics. Publication: The Zonal Organization of Odorant Receptor Gene Choice in the Main Olfactory Epithelium of the Mouse. Zapiec B, Mombaerts P. Cell Rep. 2020 Mar 24;30(12):4220-4234.e5. doi: 10.1016/j.celrep.2020.02.110. PubMed 32209480.
Backbone
  Vector backbone: pGEM-T
  Vector type: in situ probe
Growth in bacteria
  Bacterial resistance: Ampicillin, 100 μg/mL
  Growth temperature: 37°C
  Growth strain: DH5alpha
  Copy number: High Copy
Gene/Insert
  Gene/Insert name: Olfr24
  Species: M. musculus (mouse)
  Mutation: ISH Probe insert
  Entrez Gene: Olfr24 (a.k.a. MOR132-1, MTPCR51)
  Cloning method: Unknown
Terms and licenses: Academic/Nonprofit Terms; Industry Terms: Not Available to Industry
Depositor comments: ISH probe for mouse gene: Olfr24 aka MOR132-1
How to cite: pISH-Olfr24 was a gift from Peter Mombaerts (Addgene plasmid # 136700 ; http://n2t.net/addgene:136700 ; RRID:Addgene_136700)
