[The description below was written by a language model from this plasmid's Addgene catalogue record and pLannotate feature annotations shown in this document.]
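Description:
pISH-Olfr24 is a small (about 3.5 kb) bacterial plasmid built on the pGEM-T cloning backbone and intended as an in vitro transcription template for making riboprobes against the mouse odorant receptor gene Olfr24 (also known as MOR132-1). It is propagated in E. coli at high copy number from a ColE1/pUC-type origin and selected with ampicillin through the β-lactamase (AmpR) gene and its own promoter. An f1 phage origin is also present. Remnants of the lac region (a lacI fragment, CAP site, lac promoter and operator, and a lacZα fragment) reflect the blue/white screening cassette of the parent vector, which the insert interrupts.

The payload is a partial Olfr24 sequence cloned into the multiple cloning site between opposing bacteriophage SP6 and T7 RNA polymerase promoters. The automated annotation does not label the insert as Olfr24. Instead it reports a roughly 480 nt reverse-strand match to a human odorant receptor (OR7D2), which most likely reflects homology of the mouse receptor fragment to that database entry. A short adjacent hit to a hornet peptide is probably a spurious match. The reverse-strand hit places the receptor coding sense in the direction of transcription from the T7 promoter, which suggests that SP6 would yield the antisense probe and T7 the sense control. The record does not state this explicitly, nor the exact insert boundaries or the cloning method, so the orientation should be confirmed against the sequence.

The plasmid belongs to a set of probe templates used for in situ hybridization studies of the zonal pattern of odorant receptor gene expression in the mouse main olfactory epithelium.
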