Features (pLannotate 1.2.2; 14 found; start..end, strand, type, name):
    415..507     +  CDS            lacI (fragment): lac repressor; lacI; The lac repressor binds to the lac operator to inhibit transcription in E. coli. This inhibition can be relieved by adding lactose or isopropyl-β-D-thiogalactopyranoside (IPTG).
    520..541     +  protein_bind   CAP binding site: CAP binding activates transcription in the presence of cAMP. E. coli catabolite activator protein
    556..586     +  promoter       lac promoter: promoter for the E. coli lac operon
    594..610     +  protein_bind   lac operator: The lac repressor binds to the lac operator to inhibit transcription in E. coli. This inhibition can be relieved by adding lactose or isopropyl-β-D-thiogalactopyranoside (IPTG). lac repressor encoded by lacI
    652..670     +  promoter       SP6 promoter: promoter for bacteriophage SP6 RNA polymerase
    682..744     +  CDS            VESPI_VESMG (fragment): Experimental evidence at protein level: Swiss-Prot protein existence level 1. Shows contractile activity on isolated ileum smooth muscle. From Vespa magnifica (Hornet).
    753..1229    -  CDS            OR7D2 (fragment): OR7D2_HUMAN - Experimental evidence at protein level: Swiss-Prot protein existence level 1. Odorant receptor. From Homo sapiens (Human).
   1292..1310    -  promoter       T7 promoter: promoter for bacteriophage T7 RNA polymerase
   1313..1470    +  CDS            lacZα (fragment): LacZα fragment of β-galactosidase; lacZ fragment
   1474..1902    +  rep_origin     f1 ori (sequence partly withheld): f1 bacteriophage origin of replication; arrow indicates direction of (+) strand synthesis
   1930..1980    -  misc_feature   bom (fragment): basis of mobility region from pBR322
   2007..2111    +  promoter       AmpR promoter: bla
   2112..2972    +  CDS            AmpR: β-lactamase; bla; confers resistance to ampicillin, carbenicillin, and related antibiotics
   3143..232     +  rep_origin     ori (across the origin): high-copy-number ColE1/pMB1/pBR322/pUC origin of replication
>Addgene plasmid #136700 | pISH-Olfr24 | addgene full sequence | sequence record 272896 | Addgene NGS Result
GACCTACACCGAACTGAGATACCTACAGCGTGAGCTATGAGAAAGCGCCACGCTTCCCGAAGGGAGAAAG
GCGGACAGGTATCCGGTAAGCGGCAGGGTCGGAACAGGAGAGCGCACGAGGGAGCTTCCAGGGGGAAACG
CCTGGTATCTTTATAGTCCTGTCGGGTTTCGCCACCTCTGACTTGAGCGTCGATTTTTGTGATGCTCGTC
AGGGGGGCGGAGCCTATGGAAAAACGCCAGCAACGCGGCCTTTTTACGGTTCCTGGCCTTTTGCTGGCCT
TTTGCTCACATGTTCTTTCCTGCGTTATCCCCTGATTCTGTGGATAACCGTATTACCGCCTTTGAGTGAG
CTGATACCGCTCGCCGCAGCCGAACGACCGAGCGCAGCGAGTCAGTGAGCGAGGAAGCGGAAGAGCGCCC
AATACGCAAACCGCCTCTCCCCGCGCGTTGGCCGATTCATTAATGCAGCTGGCACGACAGGTTTCCCGAC
TGGAAAGCGGGCAGTGAGCGCAACGCAATTAATGTGAGTTAGCTCACTCATTAGGCACCCCAGGCTTTAC
ACTTTATGCTTCCGGCTCGTATGTTGTGTGGAATTGTGAGCGGATAACAATTTCACACAGGAAACAGCTA
TGACCATGATTACGCCAAGCTATTTAGGTGACACTATAGAATACTCAAGCTATGCATCCAACGCGTTGGG
AGCTCTCCCATATGGTCGACCTGCAGGCGGCCGCGAATTCACTAGTGATTGCCATGAGGAGGATGTGAGT
GAGGGAGATGAAGCAGGAATATACCCATGGGACACCAACCAGCAGGCCACAGAGCCGTGGACTCATGATA
GTAGAATAATGTAATGGGTGACAAATGGCCACAAACCGGTCGTAAGCCATCACAGCTATTAAGACACTGT
CCATGATGCCAAAAAAATGGAAAAAGTACATCTGGGTCAGACAACAAGGATAAGAGATAGATTTGTTCCT
AGTTTGAATATTCACCAGCATCTTGGGGACAGTGTTGGTAGCCAGACAGAAATCAACCAAGGAGAGATTG
GCCAGGAAGAAATACATAGGGGTATGGAGGTGAGAGTCAAAGCTGATGGCAAGAATGATCAACAAGTTCC
CCACCACTGTGATCATGTACATGCAGAGGAACAGAGAAAAGAGGACAGGGTCATGATCTGGCTTTTCTGA
AAGTCCCAAGAGGATGAATTCAGATGCACTGGTGTGGTTTTGAATCGAATTCCCGCGGCCGCCATGGCGG
CCGGGAGCATGCGACGTCGGGCCCAATTCGCCCTATAGTGAGTCGTATTACAATTCACTGGCCGTCGTTT
TACAACGTCGTGACTGGGAAAACCCTGGCGTTACCCAACTTAATCGCCTTGCAGCACATCCCCCTTTCGC
CAGCTGGCGTAATAGCGAAGAGGCCCGCACCGATCGCCCTTCCCAACAGTTGCGCAGCCTGAATGGCGAA
TGG
[124 nt withheld, positions 1474-1597]
C
[91 nt withheld, positions 1599-1689]
A
[49 nt withheld, positions 1691-1739]
CCTTTGACGTTGGAGTCCACGTTCTTT
[37 nt withheld, positions 1767-1803]
ACCCTATCTCGGTCTATTCTTTTGATTTATAAGGGATTTTGCCGATTTCGGCCTATTGGTTAAAAAATGA
GCTGATTTAACAAAAATTTAACGCGAATTTTAACAAAATATTAACGCTTACAATTTCCTGATGCGGTATT
TTCTCCTTACGCATCTGTGCGGTATTTCACACCGCATCAGGTGGCACTTTTCGGGGAAATGTGCGCGGAA
CCCCTATTTGTTTATTTTTCTAAATACATTCAAATATGTATCCGCTCATGAGACAATAACCCTGATAAAT
GCTTCAATAATATTGAAAAAGGAAGAGTATGAGTATTCAACATTTCCGTGTCGCCCTTATTCCCTTTTTT
GCGGCATTTTGCCTTCCTGTTTTTGCTCACCCAGAAACGCTGGTGAAAGTAAAAGATGCTGAAGATCAGT
TGGGTGCACGAGTGGGTTACATCGAACTGGATCTCAACAGCGGTAAGATCCTTGAGAGTTTTCGCCCCGA
AGAACGTTTTCCAATGATGAGCACTTTTAAAGTTCTGCTATGTGGCGCGGTATTATCCCGTATTGACGCC
GGGCAAGAGCAACTCGGTCGCCGCATACACTATTCTCAGAATGACTTGGTTGAGTACTCACCAGTCACAG
AAAAGCATCTTACGGATGGCATGACAGTAAGAGAATTATGCAGTGCTGCCATAACCATGAGTGATAACAC
TGCGGCCAACTTACTTCTGACAACGATCGGAGGACCGAAGGAGCTAACCGCTTTTTTGCACAACATGGGG
GATCATGTAACTCGCCTTGATCGTTGGGAACCGGAGCTGAATGAAGCCATACCAAACGACGAGCGTGACA
CCACGATGCCTGTAGCAATGGCAACAACGTTGCGCAAACTATTAACTGGCGAACTACTTACTCTAGCTTC
CCGGCAACAATTAATAGACTGGATGGAGGCGGATAAAGTTGCAGGACCACTTCTGCGCTCGGCCCTTCCG
GCTGGCTGGTTTATTGCTGATAAATCTGGAGCCGGTGAGCGTGGGTCTCGCGGTATCATTGCAGCACTGG
GGCCAGATGGTAAGCCCTCCCGTATCGTAGTTATCTACACGACGGGGAGTCAGGCAACTATGGATGAACG
AAATAGACAGATCGCTGAGATAGGTGCCTCACTGATTAAGCATTGGTAACTGTCAGACCAAGTTTACTCA
TATATACTTTAGATTGATTTAAAACTTCATTTTTAATTTAAAAGGATCTAGGTGAAGATCCTTTTTGATA
ATCTCATGACCAAAATCCCTTAACGTGAGTTTTCGTTCCACTGAGCGTCAGACCCCGTAGAAAAGATCAA
AGGATCTTCTTGAGATCCTTTTTTTCTGCGCGTAATCTGCTGCTTGCAAACAAAAAAACCACCGCTACCA
GCGGTGGTTTGTTTGCCGGATCAAGAGCTACCAACTCTTTTTCCGAAGGTAACTGGCTTCAGCAGAGCGC
AGATACCAAATACTGTTCTTCTAGTGTAGCCGTAGTTAGGCCACCACTTCAAGAACTCTGTAGCACCGCC
TACATACCTCGCTCTGCTAATCCTGTTACCAGTGGCTGCTGCCAGTGGCGATAAGTCGTGTCTTACCGGG
TTGGACTCAAGACGATAGTTACCGGATAAGGCGCAGCGGTCGGGCTGAACGGGGGGTTCGTGCACACAGC
CCAGCTTGGAGCGAAC
