>Addgene plasmid #136700 | pISH-Olfr24 | depositor partial sequence | sequence record 263927 | M13f for insert
CCCGACGTCGCATGCTCCCGGCCGCCATGGCGGCCGCGGGAATTCGATTCAAAACCACACCAGTGCATCT
GAATTCATCCTCTTGGGACTTTCAGAAAAGCCAGATCATGACCCTGTCCTCTTTTCTCTGTTCCTCTGCA
TGTACATGATCACAGTGGTGGGGAACTTGTTGATCATTCTTGCCATCAGCTTTGACTCTCACCTCCATAC
CCCTATGTATTTCTTCCTGGCCAATCTCTCCTTGGTTGATTTCTGTCTGGCTACCAACACTGTCCCCAAG
ATGCTGGTGAATATTCAAACTAGGAACAAATCTATCTCTTATCCTTGTTGTCTGACCCAGATGTACTTTT
TCCATTTTTTTGGCATCATGGACAGTGTCTTAATAGCTGTGATGGCTTACGACCGGTTTGTGGCCATTTG
TCACCCATTACATTATTCTACTATCATGAGTCCACGGCTCTGTGGCCTGCTGGTTGGTGTCCCATGGGTA
TATTCCTGCTTCATCTCCCTCACTCACATCCTCCTCATGGCAATCACTAGTGAATTCGCGGCCGCCTGCA
GGTCGACCATATGGGAGAGCTCCCAACGCGTTGGATGCATAGCTTGAGTATTCTATAGTGTCACCTAAAT
AGCTTGGCGTAATCATGGTCATAGCTGTTTCCTGTGTGAAATTGTTATCCGCTCACAATTCCACACAACA
TACGAGCCGGAAGCATAAAGTGTAAAGCCTGGGGTGCCTAATGAGTGAGCTAACTCACATTAATTGCGTT
GCGCTCACTGCCCGCTTTCCAGTCGGGAAACCTGTCGTGCCAGCTGCATTAATGAATCGGCCAACGCGCG
GGGAGAGGCGGTTTGCGTATTGGGCGCTCTTCCGCTTCCTCGCTCACTGACTCGCTGCGCTCGGTCGTTC
GGCTGCGGCGAGCGGTATCAGCTCACTCAAAGGCGGTAATACGGTTATCCACAGAATCAGGGGATAACGC
AGGAAAGAACATGTGAGCAAAAGGCCAGCAAAAGGCCAGGAACCGTAAAAAGGCCGCGTTGCTGGCGTTT
TTCCATAGGCTCCGCCCCCNTGACGAGCATCCCAAGAT
